Addgene plasmid #179053: pBBK69 pHomL-RPL18Bp-SPC42-Link-Scarlet(rfp)-SSA1t-HomR (AmpR)
Purpose: Vector containing a yeast integration cassette for RPL18B-driven expression of SPC42-Link-Scarlet(rfp), a marker for the spindle pole
Depositing lab: Vincent Martin. Depositing organization: Concordia University. Publication: The MyLo CRISPR-Cas9 Toolkit: A Markerless Yeast Localization and Overexpression CRISPR-Cas9 Toolkit. Bean BDM, Whiteway M, Martin VJJ. G3 (Bethesda). 2022 Jun 16. pii: 6609175. doi: 10.1093/g3journal/jkac154. PubMed 35708612.
Backbone
  Vector backbone: pYTK089 (ColE1, AmpR)
  Vector type: Yeast Expression
Growth in bacteria
  Bacterial resistance: Ampicillin, 100 μg/mL
  Growth temperature: 37°C
  Growth strain: DH5alpha
  Copy number: High Copy
Gene/Insert
  Gene/Insert name: RPL18Bp-SPC42-Link-Scarlet(rfp)
  Species: S. cerevisiae (budding yeast)
  Cloning method: Restriction Enzyme; 5′ cloning site Unknown (unknown if destroyed); 3′ cloning site Unknown (unknown if destroyed)
Terms and licenses: Academic/Nonprofit Terms; Industry Terms: Not Available to Industry
Depositor comments: Part of the Markerless Yeast Localization and Overexpression (MyLO) CRISPR-Cas9 Toolkit. Vector cloned using BsaI Golden Gate cloning
How to cite: pBBK69 pHomL-RPL18Bp-SPC42-Link-Scarlet(rfp)-SSA1t-HomR (AmpR) was a gift from Vincent Martin (Addgene plasmid # 179053 ; http://n2t.net/addgene:179053 ; RRID:Addgene_179053)
