[The description below was written by a language model from this plasmid's Addgene catalogue record and pLannotate feature annotations shown in this document.]
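Description:
pBBK69 pHomL-RPL18Bp-SPC42-Link-Scarlet(rfp)-SSA1t-HomR (AmpR) is a 6.7 kb yeast integration-cassette vector from the Markerless Yeast Localization and Overexpression (MyLO) CRISPR-Cas9 toolkit. It was assembled by BsaI Golden Gate cloning in the pYTK089 backbone. In E. coli it is maintained at high copy from a ColE1/pUC-type origin and selected through the β-lactamase (AmpR) gene with its native promoter. No complete yeast selectable marker or functional yeast replication origin is annotated. This fits the toolkit's markerless design, in which the plasmid supplies donor DNA rather than replicating as an episome.

The payload is the S. cerevisiae SPC42 coding sequence, which encodes a structural component of the spindle pole body central plaque. It is joined through a short linker to a red fluorescent protein that the feature table identifies as mScarlet-I. According to the construct name and purpose, expression is driven by the RPL18B promoter and terminated by the SSA1 terminator. Neither element is picked up by the automated annotation, although unannotated stretches lie upstream and downstream of the fusion where they would be expected.

The cassette is flanked by left and right homology arms (HomL and HomR) that direct genomic integration by homologous recombination, presumably at a Cas9-induced break. The record does not name the target locus. Short ARS1 and HIS3 fragments are annotated on either side of the cassette, roughly where the arms would sit, but they are partial matches, and whether they form part of the arms is not stated. Once integrated, the construct expresses a red-fluorescent marker of the spindle pole, useful as a reference in protein localization and co-localization imaging in budding yeast.
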