Features (pLannotate 1.2.2; 10 found; start..end, strand, type, name):
      1..861     -  CDS            AmpR: β-lactamase; bla; confers resistance to ampicillin, carbenicillin, and related antibiotics
    862..966     -  promoter       AmpR promoter: bla
   1069..1657    +  rep_origin     ori: high-copy-number ColE1/pMB1/pBR322/pUC origin of replication
   2391..2510    +  rep_origin     ARS1 (fragment): S. cerevisiae autonomously replicating sequence ARS1/ARS416
   2515..2561    +  promoter       HIS3 promoter (fragment): S. cerevisiae HIS3
   2562..2624    +  CDS            HIS3 (fragment): imidazoleglycerol-phosphate dehydratase, required for histidine biosynthesis; S. cerevisiae HIS3; yeast auxotrophic marker
   3528..4616    +  CDS            SPC42: SPC42_YEAST - Experimental evidence at protein level: Swiss-Prot protein existence level 1. Forms a polymeric layer at the periphery of the spindle pole body (SPB) central plaque which has an essential function during SPB duplication and may facilitate attachment of the SPB to the nuclear membrane. From Saccharomyces cerevisiae (strain ATCC 204508 / S288c) (Baker's yeast).
   4644..5339    +  CDS            mScarlet-I: mScarlet-I is a basic (constitutively fluorescent) red fluorescent protein published in 2016, derived from synthetic construct. It is reported to be a rapidly-maturing monomer with moderate acid sensitivity.
   6385..6411    +  rep_origin     ARS1 (fragment): S. cerevisiae autonomously replicating sequence ARS1/ARS416
   6508..6629    +  CDS            HIS3 (fragment): imidazoleglycerol-phosphate dehydratase, required for histidine biosynthesis; S. cerevisiae HIS3; yeast auxotrophic marker
>Addgene plasmid #179053 | pBBK69 pHomL-RPL18Bp-SPC42-Link-Scarlet(rfp)-SSA1t-HomR (AmpR) | addgene full sequence | sequence record 360852 | Addgene NGS Result
TTACCAATGCTTAATCAGTGAGGCACCTATCTCAGCGATCTGTCTATTTCGTTCATCCATAGTTGCCTGA
CTCCCCGTCGTGTAGATAACTACGATACGGGAGGGCTTACCATCTGGCCCCAGTGCTGCAATGATACCGC
GGGACCCACGCTCACCGGCTCCAGATTTATCAGCAATAAACCAGCCAGCCGGAAGGGCCGAGCGCAGAAG
TGGTCCTGCAACTTTATCCGCCTCCATCCAGTCTATTAATTGTTGCCGGGAAGCTAGAGTAAGTAGTTCG
CCAGTTAATAGTTTGCGCAACGTTGTTGCCATTGCTACAGGCATCGTGGTGTCACGCTCGTCGTTTGGTA
TGGCTTCATTCAGCTCCGGTTCCCAACGATCAAGGCGAGTTACATGATCCCCCATGTTGTGCAAAAAAGC
GGTTAGCTCCTTCGGTCCTCCGATCGTTGTCAGAAGTAAGTTGGCCGCAGTGTTATCACTCATGGTTATG
GCAGCACTGCATAATTCTCTTACTGTCATGCCATCCGTAAGATGCTTTTCTGTGACTGGTGAGTACTCAA
CCAAGTCATTCTGAGAATAGTGTATGCGGCGACCGAGTTGCTCTTGCCCGGCGTCAATACGGGATAATAC
CGCGCCACATAGCAGAACTTTAAAAGTGCTCATCATTGGAAAACGTTCTTCGGGGCGAAAACTCTCAAGG
ATCTTACCGCTGTTGAGATCCAGTTCGATGTAACCCACTCGTGCACCCAACTGATCTTCAGCATCTTTTA
CTTTCACCAGCGTTTCTGGGTGAGCAAAAACAGGAAGGCAAAATGCCGCAAAAAAGGGAATAAGGGCGAC
ACGGAAATGTTGAATACTCATACTCTTCCTTTTTCAATATTATTGAAGCATTTATCAGGGTTATTGTCTC
ATGAGCGGATACATATTTGAATGTATTTAGAAAAATAAACAAATAGGGGTTCCGCGCACATTTCCCCGAA
AAGTGCCACCTGTCATGACCAAAATCCCTTAACGTGAGTTTTCGTTCCACTGAGCGTCAGACCCCGTAGA
AAAGATCAAAGGATCTTCTTGAGATCCTTTTTTTCTGCGCGTAATCTGCTGCTTGCAAACAAAAAAACCA
CCGCTACCAGCGGTGGTTTGTTTGCCGGATCAAGAGCTACCAACTCTTTTTCCGAAGGTAACTGGCTTCA
GCAGAGCGCAGATACCAAATACTGTTCTTCTAGTGTAGCCGTAGTTAGGCCACCACTTCAAGAACTCTGT
AGCACCGCCTACATACCTCGCTCTGCTAATCCTGTTACCAGTGGCTGCTGCCAGTGGCGATAAGTCGTGT
CTTACCGGGTTGGACTCAAGACGATAGTTACCGGATAAGGCGCAGCGGTCGGGCTGAACGGGGGGTTCGT
GCACACAGCCCAGCTTGGAGCGAACGACCTACACCGAACTGAGATACCTACAGCGTGAGCTATGAGAAAG
CGCCACGCTTCCCGAAGGGAGAAAGGCGGACAGGTATCCGGTAAGCGGCAGGGTCGGAACAGGAGAGCGC
ACGAGGGAGCTTCCAGGGGGAAACGCCTGGTATCTTTATAGTCCTGTCGGGTTTCGCCACCTCTGACTTG
AGCGTCGATTTTTGTGATGCTCGTCAGGGGGGCGGAGCCTATGGAAAAACGCCAGCAACGCGGCCTTTTT
ACGGTTCCTGGCCTTTTGCTGGCCTTTTGCTCACATGTTCTTTCCTGCGTTATCCCCTGATTCTGTGGAT
AACCGTGCGGCCGCCAATGTTATCTATTGGCAGATGTTCATACGGGGCTTTCAAATATTGATGAAATTAT
GTGATGTTTAGAAGAAGATTCGAACTGTTTTCAGTAGATTTGGTAACTGTGCAACCATAACTCATGCCCC
CTATTTATCGGCATTGAGATTGTAAAGGAAGTAAAACGCATTTTTGCAGATCTGTTCTCTTATGTATTTT
TAATCGTCCTTGTATGGAAGTATCAAAGGGGACGTTCTTCACCTCCTTGGAAAACGCAAACTTTCTTTTT
GCCTATCACAGTATCTTATCGAGCTAACTATTTTCGACACACATGAAAAAGCAGAAATATTAACGAAAAA
GAAAAGAAAGACCATGTCATGTACGGGCAATCAGAATATGCAAGATGAGCGGGAACGGGCGAAATGTGCA
CGCGCACAACTTACGAAACGCGGATGAGTCACTGACAGCCACCGCAGAGGTTCTGACTCCTACTGAGCTC
TATTGGAGGTGGCAGAACCGGTAATCCCACAGTGAGCAACTTGACAAACCAACAGATATAGGCTGTGTCT
TAAAATATACCATCCAATACCTTGATGAACTTTTCAAAGATGACTAAAATAAGTGAAATTTCAACATTAA
CTTCGAGCTGTAAACACAGTGGTTTCTTTGCATAAACACCATCAGCCTCAAGTCGTCAAGTAAAGATTTC
GTGTTCATGCAGATAGATAACAATCTATATGTTGATAATTAGCGTTGCCTCATCAATGCGTACACGAAGA
ATATACTAAAAAATGAGCAGGCAAGATAAACGAAGGCAAAGATGACAGAGCAGAAAGCCCTAGTAAAGCG
TATTACAAATGAAACCAAGATTCAGATTGCGATCCCTGAATTCGCATCTAGATGGTAGAGCCACAAACAG
CCGGTACAAGCAACGATCTCCAGGACCATCTGAATCATGCGCGGATGACACGAACTCACGACGGCGATCA
CAGACATTAACCCACAGTACAGACACTGCGACAACGTGGCAATTCGTCGCAATACCGTCTCACTGAACTG
GCCGATAATTGCAGACGAACGAAGAGGATGTCCAATATTTTTTTTAAGGAATAAGGATACTTCAAGACTA
GATTCCCCCCTGCATTCCCATCAGAACCGTAAACCTTGGCGCTTTCCTTGGGAAGTATTCAAGAAGTGCC
TTGTCCGGTTTCTGTGGCTCACAAACCAGCGCGCCCGATATGGCTTTCTTTTCACTTATGAATGTACCAG
TACGGGACAATTAGAACGCTCCTGTAACAATCTCTTTGCAAATGTGGGGTTACATTCTAACCATGTCACA
CTGCTGACGAAATTCAAAGTAAAAAAAAATGGGACCACGTCTTGAGAACGATAGATTTTCTTTATTTTAC
ATTGAACAGTCGTTGTCTCAGCGCGCTTTATGTTTTCATTCATACTTCATATTATAAAATAACAAAAGAA
GAATTTCATATTCACGCCCAAGAAATCAGGCTGCTTTCCAAATGCAATTGACACTTCATTAGCCATCACA
CAAAACTCTTTCTTGCTGGAGCTTCTTTTAAAAAAGACCTCAGTACACCAAACACGTTACCCGACCTCGT
TATTTTACGACAACTATGATAAAATTCTGAAGAAAAAATAAAAAAATTTTCATACTTCTTGCTTTTATTT
AAACCATTGAATGATTTCTTTTGAACAAAACTACCTGTTTCACCAAAGGAAATAGAAAGAAAAAATCAAT
TAGAAGAAAACAAAAAACAAAAGATCTATGAACGGATCTCCCACTCCTAAGCGATATTCATCCAAATCTT
CAAGGCTTTACGACGACTACTATAACATCCCGTATCAATATTCCAATCCGACTCCAATGAATAGAGACTA
TAATGACGTGGGGTCACGTATCAATGCAGATAAACTGGTACCAGAGGAATACAAACGGAATACAGAATTT
ATCAACAAAGCTGTCCAACAAAATAAAGAACTTAACTTCAAACTGAGAGAAAAGCAGAACGAAATATTCG
AACTCAAGAAGATTGCAGAAACTCTGCGCTCAAAGCTCGAAAAATATGTTGACATTACCAAAAAGCTTGA
AGACCAAAACCTCAACCTACAGATAAAAATAAGCGACCTAGAAAAGAAACTTTCTGACGCTAATTCTACT
TTCAAAGAAATGAGATTCCCCAAGGTCAAGGACCCCATGGTAGATGACGACCCTGTCTCCGAAAATTATG
ATCAGATAAATGTACCAAAACACAGAGCACCGGATGCTACAGGTAATCCTCGTACAACTAACAAAGTCTC
CAATACTTCAGACCAAGATAGCAGACTAAAAGCCATTGAAAGAACCCTCTCGGTCCTCACAAATTATGTT
ATGAGGTCAGAAGACGGTAATAACGACAGGATGTCACCCTTACCTTCTCCTTTAAATACGATATTGCCAA
TAAATAATCGTCTGAATTTTCAAGAGCCAAAGAGATATAATCCAACCGTTAAGGTAAATCCGTCTGATGA
CGATATCATGATGTATGAAAGTGCAGAGCTGAAGCGTGTCGAAGAAGAAATAGAGGAGCTAAAGAGAAAA
ATACTTGTTAGGAAAAAACATGACTTAAGAAAATTGTCTTTAAATAACCAACTCCAAGAGCTGCAAAGCA
TGATGGACGGTGATGACAATATAAAACTTGACAATGTTTCGAAGCATAATCATGCTACGCATCGTCATTC
TTCCCAATCCAGTCGCGATTACTCACCCTCTTCGGATGCTTGCTTGGAGTGTTCTAATGATTTATACGAG
AAAAATAGAGTCAAGCCTGAAAATAATATGTCAGAAACATTCGCAACTCCCACTCCCAATAATCGAGGAT
CCGGTCCTTCTGGCCCAACTGGCATGGTTAGTAAAGGTGAAGCTGTTATAAAAGAATTCATGAGGTTTAA
AGTTCATATGGAAGGTTCAATGAATGGTCATGAATTTGAAATTGAAGGTGAAGGTGAAGGTAGACCATAT
GAAGGTACACAAACTGCTAAATTGAAAGTTACTAAAGGTGGTCCATTACCATTTTCTTGGGATATTTTGT
CTCCACAATTCATGTATGGTTCTAGAGCTTTTATTAAGCATCCAGCTGATATTCCAGATTATTATAAACA
ATCTTTTCCTGAAGGTTTTAAATGGGAAAGAGTTATGAATTTCGAAGATGGTGGTGCTGTTACTGTTACT
CAAGATACTTCTTTGGAAGATGGTACTTTAATCTATAAAGTTAAATTGAGAGGTACTAATTTTCCACCAG
ATGGTCCAGTTATGCAAAAGAAAACTATGGGTTGGGAAGCATCTACTGAAAGATTGTATCCAGAAGATGG
TGTTTTGAAAGGAGACATTAAGATGGCTTTGAGATTGAAAGATGGTGGTCGGTACCTGGCCGACTTCAAG
ACCACCTATAAAGCTAAAAAACCAGTTCAAATGCCAGGTGCATATAATGTTGATAGAAAGTTAGATATAA
CGTCGCATAACGAGGACTATACTGTAGTTGAACAATATGAACGTAGTGAAGGTAGACATAGTACCGGAGG
AATGGATGAATTGTATAAATAGCTCGAGTGGCGCCAATTGGTGCGGCAATTGATAATAACGAAAATGTCT
TTTAATGATCTGGGTATAATGAGGAATTTTCCGAACGTTTTTACTTTATATATATATATACATGTAACAT
ATATTCTATACGCTATAGAGAAAGGAAATTTTTCAATTAAAAAAAAAATAGAGAAAGAGTTTCACTTCTT
GATTATCGCTAACACTAATGGTTGAAGTACTGCTACTTTAATTTTATGCTGCCAATGAGACGACGGGGTC
ATCACGGCTCATCATGCGCCAAACAAATGTGTGCAATACACGCTCGGATGACTGCATGATGACCGCACTG
ACTGGGGACAGCAGATCCACCTAAGCCTGTGAGAGAAGCAGACACCCGACAGATCAAGGCAGTTAACTAG
TGCACTGCAGTACAAATCGTCCCCAACAAAAGTGGGCTCTCAAAATTCATCACATTTAAATGCATATAGG
AAGAGCAACAGTTGGTTTGCATCTGATGTTCCTTAAAGATTTCGACATAATGTGCGAAGTAGATCCCTTC
AGCACTGTACTTGTTTTTGCGACTAGATTGTAAATCATTCTTTATTTAATCTCTTTCTTTAACTACTGCT
TAAAGTATAATTTGGTCCGTAGTTTAATAACTATACTAAGCGAACGCTCTCTCGAAATTTTTCTTAACGC
GTCCTTGTACTGCGTCTAACGCTTTTGCCACTTGGATTTCTATTATAGGAAATAGTCTCACTTACTGGGC
GACGAATTTTCGCGTTTTGATGAAGCACAGGAAGAATTTCTTTATGCTCAGAAGTTTGACAGCAAGCAAG
TTCATCATTCGAACTAGCCTTATTGTTTTAGTTCAGTGACAGCGAACTGCCGTACTCGATGCTTTATTTC
TCACGGTAGAGCGGAAGAACAGATAGATCCCTACATATTGCTACCACTTCTATTACACAATAGTTTCAAT
AGCTTGCAGCGTAGCTAAACTCTAAAATTTATCTAAATCACTCATATAAACCGAACCCTTCCCCTTCCGC
TTATAGTACAGCTGATGCTCCTTCACTATTTTAACATGTGGAATTCTTGAAAGAATGAAATCGCCATGCC
AAGCCATCACACGGTCTTTTATGCAATTGATTGACCGCCTGCAACACATAGGCAGTAAAATTTTTACAAG
CAGTAGCAGAACAGGCCACACAATCGCAAGTGATTAACGTCCACACAGGTATAGGGTTTCTGGACCATAT
GATACATGCTCTGGCCAAGCATTCCGGCTGGTCGCTAATCGTTGAGTGCCGAGCGGCCGCGATTATCAAA
AAGGATCTTCACCTAGATCCTTTTAAATTAAAAATGAAGTTTTAAATCAATCTAAAGTATATATGAGTAA
ACTTGGTCTGACAG
